>Addgene plasmid #57497 | mEos4a-LaminA-C-18 | addgene partial sequence | sequence record 124133 | AllEos-F 5'-GGAGAAGGGTGTCAAGTTAC-3'
TTGAGATTTTAAGCCATGACAAAGATTACAACAAGGTTAAGCTGTATGAGCATGCTGTTGCTCATTCTGG
ATTGCCTGACAATGCCAGACGATCCGGACTCAGATCTGGCAGCGGTGGAGGCAGCGCATCCGGCGGAAGC
GGAAGCGAGACCCCGTCCCAGCGGCGCGCCACCCGCAGCGGGGCGCAGGCCAGCTCCACTCCGCTGTCGC
CCACCCGCATCACCCGGCTGCAGGAGAAGGAGGACCTGCAGGAGCTCAATGATCGCTTGGCGGTCTACAT
CGACCGTGTGCGCTCGCTGGAAACGGAGAACGCAGGGCTGCGCCTTCGCATCACCGAGTCTGAAGAGGTG
GTCAGCCGCGAGGTGTCCGGCATCAAGGCCGCCTACGAGGCCGAGCTCGGGGATGCCCGCAAGACCCTTG
ACTCAGTAGCCAAGGAGCGCGCCCGCCTGCAGCTGGAGCTGAGCAAAGTGCGTGAGGAGTTTAAGGAGCT
GAAAGCGCGCAATACCAAGAAGGAGGGTGACCTGATAGCTGCTCAGGCTCGGCTGAAGGACCTGGAGGCT
CTGCTGAACTCCAAGGAGGCCGCACTGAGCACTGCTCTCAGTGAGAAGCGCACGCTGGAGGGCGAGCTGC
ATGATCTGCGGGGCCAGGTGGCCAAGCTTGAGGCAGCCCTAGGTGAGGCCAAGAAGCAACTTCAGGATGA
GATGCTGCGGCGGGTGGATGCTGAGAACAGGCTGCAGACCATGAAGGAGG
