[The description below was written by a language model from this plasmid's Addgene catalogue record.]
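Description:
mEos4a-LaminA-C-18 is a mammalian expression plasmid built on the mEos4a-C1 backbone (about 4.75 kb without the insert), a C1-style fusion vector in which the fluorescent protein sits upstream of the cloning site. It is propagated as a high-copy plasmid in E. coli under kanamycin selection, and it carries a neomycin resistance marker so that transfected mammalian cells can be selected with G418. No feature table accompanies the record, so the origin of replication and the exact arrangement of the resistance cassette are not stated. The use of an SV40 polyA reverse sequencing primer suggests an SV40 polyadenylation signal downstream of the insert.

The payload is human lamin A (LMNA, corresponding to the referenced prelamin-A/C transcript) expressed from the CMV promoter, with mEos4a fused to its N terminus. The "C-18" in the name probably refers to the C-type vector layout and an 18-residue linker between the fluorescent protein and lamin A, though the record does not spell this out. Lamin A is a structural component of the nuclear lamina, so the fusion marks the nuclear envelope, which is the stated localization. mEos4a is a green-to-red photoconvertible protein. The listed spectra give excitation/emission of 505/516 nm for the green state and 569/581 nm for the red state after conversion. The construct therefore serves as a nuclear envelope marker for live- or fixed-cell fluorescence imaging. It suits applications that exploit photoconversion, such as tracking a highlighted subpopulation of the protein or single-molecule localization microscopy of the lamina.
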