Addgene plasmid #57497: mEos4a-LaminA-C-18
Purpose: Localization: Nuclear Envelope, Excitation: 505 / 569, Emission: 516 / 581
Depositing lab: Michael Davidson & Loren Looger. Depositing organization: Florida State University, Tallahassee.
Backbone
  Vector backbone: mEos4a-C1
  Backbone size w/o insert (bp): 4750
  Vector type: Mammalian Expression
  Selectable markers: Neomycin (select with G418)
Growth in bacteria
  Bacterial resistance: Kanamycin, 50 μg/mL
  Growth temperature: 37°C
  Growth strain: DH5alpha
  Copy number: High Copy
Gene/Insert
  Gene/Insert name: LaminA (alt name: NM_170707.2)
  Species: H. sapiens (human)
  Entrez Gene: LMNA (a.k.a. CDCD1, CDDC, CMD1A, CMT2B1, EMD2, FPL, FPLD, FPLD2, HGPS, IDC, LDP1, LFP, LGMD1B, LMN1, LMNC, LMNL1, MADA, PRO1)
  Promoter: CMV
  Tag / fusion protein: mEos4a (N terminal on backbone)
  Cloning method: Unknown
  Sequencing primers: 5′ CMV-F; 3′ SV40pA-R
Terms and licenses: Academic/Nonprofit Terms; Industry Terms
Depositor comments: . Excitation = 505 / 569; Emission = 516 / 581
How to cite: mEos4a-LaminA-C-18 was a gift from Michael Davidson & Loren Looger (Addgene plasmid # 57497 ; http://n2t.net/addgene:57497 ; RRID:Addgene_57497)
